Addgene plasmid #227853: pGEX4T-1 AMPK αKD(27-290aa)
Purpose: To express in E. coli AMPK αKD(27-290aa)
Depositing lab: Sheng-cai Lin. Depositing organization: Xiamen University. Publication: AMPK targets PDZD8 to trigger carbon source shift from glucose to glutamine. Li M, Wang Y, Wei X, Cai WF, Wu J, Zhu M, Wang Y, Liu YH, Xiong J, Qu Q, Chen Y, Tian X, Yao L, Xie R, Li X, Chen S, Huang X, Zhang C, Xie C, Wu Y, Xu Z, Zhang B, Jiang B, Wang ZC, Li Q, Li G, Lin SY, Yu L, Piao HL, Deng X, Han J, Zhang CS, Lin SC. Cell Res. 2024 Jun 19. doi: 10.1038/s41422-024-00985-6. PubMed 38898113.
Backbone
  Vector backbone: pGEX4T-1
  Vector type: Bacterial Expression
Growth in bacteria
  Bacterial resistance: Ampicillin, 100 μg/mL
  Growth temperature: 37°C
  Growth strain: DH5alpha
  Copy number: High Copy
Gene/Insert
  Gene/Insert name: AMPK
  Species: M. musculus (mouse)
  Mutation: aa 27-290 only
  Entrez Gene: PRKAA1 (a.k.a. AMPK, AMPK alpha 1, AMPKa1)
  Tag / fusion protein: GST (N terminal on insert)
  Cloning method: Ligation Independent Cloning
Terms and licenses: Academic/Nonprofit Terms; Industry Terms: Not Available to Industry
How to cite: pGEX4T-1 AMPK αKD(27-290aa) was a gift from Sheng-cai Lin (Addgene plasmid # 227853 ; http://n2t.net/addgene:227853 ; RRID:Addgene_227853)
