[The description below was written by a language model from this plasmid's Addgene catalogue record and pLannotate feature annotations shown in this document.]
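Description:
pGEX4T-1 AMPK αKD(27-290aa) is a bacterial expression plasmid built on the pGEX4T-1 backbone for producing a GST-tagged fragment of the AMPK catalytic α1 subunit (PRKAA1) in E. coli. It replicates from a high-copy ColE1/pMB1-type origin and is selected with ampicillin through the β-lactamase (AmpR) gene and its own promoter. The sequenced plasmid is about 5.8 kb. It also carries backbone remnants typical of pGEX vectors: short rop and bom fragments, a lac promoter/operator with a lacZα segment, and a small piece of an E. coli gene spanning the numbering origin. None of these contributes to the expression function.

The expression cassette consists of the strong hybrid tac promoter followed by a lac operator, driving an open reading frame that begins with Schistosoma japonicum glutathione S-transferase and continues, after a short linker, into the PRKAA1 fragment. The catalogue lists the insert as mouse and limits it to residues 27–290, which the name designates as the α-subunit kinase domain ("αKD"). The automated annotation matched the insert to the pig orthologue, which probably reflects sequence conservation rather than a different source species. A plasmid-borne lacI gene with its own promoter supplies lac repressor, so transcription stays low until it is induced with IPTG. The N-terminal GST allows the fusion protein to be captured on glutathione resin. The feature table does not annotate a protease cleavage site in the linker between GST and the insert. The stated purpose is simply expression of this kinase-domain fragment in E. coli. Recombinant protein of this kind is typically used for purification, pull-down or in vitro kinase experiments, but the record does not state the specific application.
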