Features (pLannotate 1.2.2; 17 found; start..end, strand, type, name):
    181..209     +  promoter       tac promoter: strong E. coli promoter; hybrid between the trp and lac UV5 promoters
    217..233     +  protein_bind   lac operator: The lac repressor binds to the lac operator to inhibit transcription in E. coli. This inhibition can be relieved by adding lactose or isopropyl-β-D-thiogalactopyranoside (IPTG). lac repressor encoded by lacI
    256..909     +  CDS            GST26_SCHJA: Experimental evidence at protein level: Swiss-Prot protein existence level 1. GST isoenzymes appear to play a central role in the parasite detoxification system. Other functions are also suspected including a role in increasing the solubility of haematin in the parasite gut. From Schistosoma japonicum (Blood fluke).
    928..1740    +  CDS            PRKAA1 (fragment): AAPK1_PIG - Also known as AMPK1. Experimental evidence at protein level: Swiss-Prot protein existence level 1. Catalytic subunit of AMP-activated protein kinase (AMPK), an energy sensor protein kinase that plays a key role in regulating cellular energy metabolism. In response to reduction of intracellular ATP levels, AMPK activates energy-producing pathways and inhibits energy-consuming processes: inhibits protein, carbohydrate and lipid biosynthesis, as well as cell growth and proliferation. AMPK acts via direct phosphorylation of metabolic enzymes, and by longer-term effects via phosphorylat
   1788..1827    +  CDS            rop (fragment): Rop protein, which maintains plasmids at low copy number; rop
   1929..1969    +  misc_feature   bom (fragment): basis of mobility region from pBR322
   2074..2178    +  promoter       AmpR promoter: bla
   2179..3039    +  CDS            AmpR: β-lactamase; bla; confers resistance to ampicillin, carbenicillin, and related antibiotics
   3210..3798    +  rep_origin     ori: high-copy-number ColE1/pMB1/pBR322/pUC origin of replication
   3984..4035    -  misc_feature   bom (fragment): basis of mobility region from pBR322
   4042..4119    +  promoter       lacI promoter: lacI
   4120..5202    +  CDS            lacI: lac repressor; lacI; The lac repressor binds to the lac operator to inhibit transcription in E. coli. This inhibition can be relieved by adding lactose or isopropyl-β-D-thiogalactopyranoside (IPTG).
   5215..5236    +  protein_bind   CAP binding site: CAP binding activates transcription in the presence of cAMP. E. coli catabolite activator protein
   5251..5281    +  promoter       lac promoter: promoter for the E. coli lac operon
   5289..5305    +  protein_bind   lac operator: The lac repressor binds to the lac operator to inhibit transcription in E. coli. This inhibition can be relieved by adding lactose or isopropyl-β-D-thiogalactopyranoside (IPTG). lac repressor encoded by lacI
   5325..5498    +  CDS            lacZα: LacZα fragment of β-galactosidase; lacZ fragment
   5762..105     -  CDS            yciV (fragment) (across the origin): RNAAM_ECOLI - Also known as trpH From Escherichia coli (strain K12).
>Addgene plasmid #227853 | pGEX4T-1 AMPK αKD(27-290aa) | addgene full sequence | sequence record 477890 | Addgene NGS Result
CTTATCGACTGCACGGTGCACCAATGCTTCTGGCGTCAGGCAGCCATCGGAAGCTGTGGTATGGCTGTGC
AGGTCGTAAATCACTGCATAATTCGTGTCGCTCAAGGCGCACTCCCGTTCTGGATAATGTTTTTTGCGCC
GACATCATAACGGTTCTGGCAAATATTCTGAAATGAGCTGTTGACAATTAATCATCGGCTCGTATAATGT
GTGGAATTGTGAGCGGATAACAATTTCACACAGGAAACAGTATTCATGTCCCCTATACTAGGTTATTGGA
AAATTAAGGGCCTTGTGCAACCCACTCGACTTCTTTTGGAATATCTTGAAGAAAAATATGAAGAGCATTT
GTATGAGCGCGATGAAGGTGATAAATGGCGAAACAAAAAGTTTGAATTGGGTTTGGAGTTTCCCAATCTT
CCTTATTATATTGATGGTGATGTTAAATTAACACAGTCTATGGCCATCATACGTTATATAGCTGACAAGC
ACAACATGTTGGGTGGTTGTCCAAAAGAGCGTGCAGAGATTTCAATGCTTGAAGGAGCGGTTTTGGATAT
TAGATACGGTGTTTCGAGAATTGCATATAGTAAAGACTTTGAAACTCTCAAAGTTGATTTTCTTAGCAAG
CTACCTGAAATGCTGAAAATGTTCGAAGATCGTTTATGTCATAAAACATATTTAAATGGTGATCATGTAA
CCCATCCTGACTTCATGTTGTATGACGCTCTTGATGTTGTTTTATACATGGACCCAATGTGCCTGGATGC
GTTCCCAAAATTAGTTTGTTTTAAAAAACGTATTGAAGCTATCCCACAAATTGATAAGTACTTGAAATCC
AGCAAGTATATAGCATGGCCTTTGCAGGGCTGGCAAGCCACGTTTGGTGGTGGCGACCATCCTCCAAAAT
CGGATCTGGTTCCGCGTGGATCGAGAGAATTCGGATCCTACATCCTGGGGGACACGCTTGGTGTCGGCAC
CTTCGGGAAAGTGAAGGTGGGCAAGCACGAGTTGACCGGACATAAAGTGGCTGTGAAGATACTCAACCGG
CAGAAGATTCGGAGCCTTGACGTGGTGGGAAAAATCCGCCGGGAGATTCAGAACCTGAAGCTGTTCAGGC
ACCCTCACATCATCAAACTGTACCAGGTCATCAGTACACCATCTGATATTTTCATGGTGATGGAATATGT
CTCTGGAGGAGAGCTATTTGATTATATCTGTAAAAATGGAAGGTTGGACGAAAAGGAAAGCCGCCGTCTG
TTCCAGCAGATCCTTTCCGGTGTGGATTATTGTCACAGGCATATGGTGGTCCACAGAGATTTGAAACCTG
AGAACGTCCTGCTTGATGCACACATGAATGCAAAGATAGCCGACTTTGGTCTTTCAAACATGATGTCAGA
TGGTGAATTTTTAAGAACAAGCTGTGGCTCACCCAATTATGCCGCACCAGAAGTCATTTCAGGAAGATTG
TACGCAGGCCCCGAGGTGGACATCTGGAGCAGCGGGGTCATTCTCTATGCTTTGCTGTGTGGAACCCTCC
CTTTTGATGATGACCATGTGCCAACTCTTTTTAAGAAGATATGTGATGGGATCTTTTATACCCCTCAGTA
CTTAAACCCTTCAGTAATCAGCCTTTTGAAACATATGCTGCAGGTGGATCCCATGAAGAGGGCCACGATA
AAAGATATCAGGGAACACGAGTGGTTTAAACAGGACCTTCCGAAGTATCTCTTTCCTGAGCTCGAGCCAT
GGAAGGTCGAGCGGCCGCATCGTGACTGACTGACGATCTGCCTCGCGCGTTTCGGTGATGACGGTGAAAA
CCTCTGACACATGCAGCTCCCGGAGACGGTCACAGCTTGTCTGTAAGCGGATGCCGGGAGCAGACAAGCC
CGTCAGGGCGCGTCAGCGGGTGTTGGCGGGTGTCGGGGCGCAGCCATGACCCAGTCACGTAGCGATAGCG
GAGTGTATAATTCTTGAAGACGAAAGGGCCTCGTGATACGCCTATTTTTATAGGTTAATGTCATGATAAT
AATGGTTTCTTAGACGTCAGGTGGCACTTTTCGGGGAAATGTGCGCGGAACCCCTATTTGTTTATTTTTC
TAAATACATTCAAATATGTATCCGCTCATGAGACAATAACCCTGATAAATGCTTCAATAATATTGAAAAA
GGAAGAGTATGAGTATTCAACATTTCCGTGTCGCCCTTATTCCCTTTTTTGCGGCATTTTGCCTTCCTGT
TTTTGCTCACCCAGAAACGCTGGTGAAAGTAAAAGATGCTGAAGATCAGTTGGGTGCACGAGTGGGTTAC
ATCGAACTGGATCTCAACAGCGGTAAGATCCTTGAGAGTTTTCGCCCCGAAGAACGTTTTCCAATGATGA
GCACTTTTAAAGTTCTGCTATGTGGCGCGGTATTATCCCGTGTTGACGCCGGGCAAGAGCAACTCGGTCG
CCGCATACACTATTCTCAGAATGACTTGGTTGAGTACTCACCAGTCACAGAAAAGCATCTTACGGATGGC
ATGACAGTAAGAGAATTATGCAGTGCTGCCATAACCATGAGTGATAACACTGCGGCCAACTTACTTCTGA
CAACGATCGGAGGACCGAAGGAGCTAACCGCTTTTTTGCACAACATGGGGGATCATGTAACTCGCCTTGA
TCGTTGGGAACCGGAGCTGAATGAAGCCATACCAAACGACGAGCGTGACACCACGATGCCTGCAGCAATG
GCAACAACGTTGCGCAAACTATTAACTGGCGAACTACTTACTCTAGCTTCCCGGCAACAATTAATAGACT
GGATGGAGGCGGATAAAGTTGCAGGACCACTTCTGCGCTCGGCCCTTCCGGCTGGCTGGTTTATTGCTGA
TAAATCTGGAGCCGGTGAGCGTGGGTCTCGCGGTATCATTGCAGCACTGGGGCCAGATGGTAAGCCCTCC
CGTATCGTAGTTATCTACACGACGGGGAGTCAGGCAACTATGGATGAACGAAATAGACAGATCGCTGAGA
TAGGTGCCTCACTGATTAAGCATTGGTAACTGTCAGACCAAGTTTACTCATATATACTTTAGATTGATTT
AAAACTTCATTTTTAATTTAAAAGGATCTAGGTGAAGATCCTTTTTGATAATCTCATGACCAAAATCCCT
TAACGTGAGTTTTCGTTCCACTGAGCGTCAGACCCCGTAGAAAAGATCAAAGGATCTTCTTGAGATCCTT
TTTTTCTGCGCGTAATCTGCTGCTTGCAAACAAAAAAACCACCGCTACCAGCGGTGGTTTGTTTGCCGGA
TCAAGAGCTACCAACTCTTTTTCCGAAGGTAACTGGCTTCAGCAGAGCGCAGATACCAAATACTGTCCTT
CTAGTGTAGCCGTAGTTAGGCCACCACTTCAAGAACTCTGTAGCACCGCCTACATACCTCGCTCTGCTAA
TCCTGTTACCAGTGGCTGCTGCCAGTGGCGATAAGTCGTGTCTTACCGGGTTGGACTCAAGACGATAGTT
ACCGGATAAGGCGCAGCGGTCGGGCTGAACGGGGGGTTCGTGCACACAGCCCAGCTTGGAGCGAACGACC
TACACCGAACTGAGATACCTACAGCGTGAGCTATGAGAAAGCGCCACGCTTCCCGAAGGGAGAAAGGCGG
ACAGGTATCCGGTAAGCGGCAGGGTCGGAACAGGAGAGCGCACGAGGGAGCTTCCAGGGGGAAACGCCTG
GTATCTTTATAGTCCTGTCGGGTTTCGCCACCTCTGACTTGAGCGTCGATTTTTGTGATGCTCGTCAGGG
GGGCGGAGCCTATGGAAAAACGCCAGCAACGCGGCCTTTTTACGGTTCCTGGCCTTTTGCTGGCCTTTTG
CTCACATGTTCTTTCCTGCGTTATCCCCTGATTCTGTGGATAACCGTATTACCGCCTTTGAGTGAGCTGA
TACCGCTCGCCGCAGCCGAACGACCGAGCGCAGCGAGTCAGTGAGCGAGGAAGCGGAAGAGCGCCTGATG
CGGTATTTTCTCCTTACGCATCTGTGCGGTATTTCACACCGCATAAATTCCGACACCATCGAATGGCGCA
AAACCTTTCGCGGTATGGCATGATAGCGCCCGGAAGAGAGTCAATTCAGGGTGGTGAATGTGAAACCAGT
AACGTTATACGATGTCGCAGAGTATGCCGGTGTCTCTTATCAGACCGTTTCCCGCGTGGTGAACCAGGCC
AGCCACGTTTCTGCGAAAACGCGGGAAAAAGTGGAAGCGGCGATGGCGGAGCTGAATTACATTCCCAACC
GCGTGGCACAACAACTGGCGGGCAAACAGTCGTTGCTGATTGGCGTTGCCACCTCCAGTCTGGCCCTGCA
CGCGCCGTCGCAAATTGTCGCGGCGATTAAATCTCGCGCCGATCAACTGGGTGCCAGCGTGGTGGTGTCG
ATGGTAGAACGAAGCGGCGTCGAAGCCTGTAAAGCGGCGGTGCACAATCTTCTCGCGCAACGCGTCAGTG
GGCTGATCATTAACTATCCGCTGGATGACCAGGATGCCATTGCTGTGGAAGCTGCCTGCACTAATGTTCC
GGCGTTATTTCTTGATGTCTCTGACCAGACACCCATCAACAGTATTATTTTCTCCCATGAAGACGGTACG
CGACTGGGCGTGGAGCATCTGGTCGCATTGGGTCACCAGCAAATCGCGCTGTTAGCGGGCCCATTAAGTT
CTGTCTCGGCGCGTCTGCGTCTGGCTGGCTGGCATAAATATCTCACTCGCAATCAAATTCAGCCGATAGC
GGAACGGGAAGGCGACTGGAGTGCCATGTCCGGTTTTCAACAAACCATGCAAATGCTGAATGAGGGCATC
GTTCCCACTGCGATGCTGGTTGCCAACGATCAGATGGCGCTGGGCGCAATGCGCGCCATTACCGAGTCCG
GGCTGCGCGTTGGTGCGGATATCTCGGTAGTGGGATACGACGATACCGAAGACAGCTCATGTTATATCCC
GCCGTTAACCACCATCAAACAGGATTTTCGCCTGCTGGGGCAAACCAGCGTGGACCGCTTGCTGCAACTC
TCTCAGGGCCAGGCGGTGAAGGGCAATCAGCTGTTGCCCGTCTCACTGGTGAAAAGAAAAACCACCCTGG
CGCCCAATACGCAAACCGCCTCTCCCCGCGCGTTGGCCGATTCATTAATGCAGCTGGCACGACAGGTTTC
CCGACTGGAAAGCGGGCAGTGAGCGCAACGCAATTAATGTAAGTTAGCTCACTCATTAGGCACCCCAGGC
TTTACACTTTATGCTTCCGGCTCGTATGTTGTGTGGAATTGTGAGCGGATAACAATTTCACACAGGAAAC
AGCTATGACCATGATTACGGATTCACTGGCCGTCGTTTTACAACGTCGTGACTGGGAAAACCCTGGCGTT
ACCCAACTTAATCGCCTTGCAGCACATCCCCCTTTCGCCAGCTGGCGTAATAGCGAAGAGGCCCGCACCG
ATCGCCCTTCCCAACAGTTGCGCAGCCTGAATGGCGAATGGCGCTTTGCCTGGTTTCCGGCACCAGAAGC
GGTGCCGGAAAGCTGGCTGGAGTGCGATCTTCCTGAGGCCGATACTGTCGTCGTCCCCTCAAACTGGCAG
ATGCACGGTTACGATGCGCCCATCTACACCAACGTGACCTATCCCATTACGGTCAATCCGCCGTTTGTTC
CCACGGAGAATCCGACGGGTTGTTACTCGCTCACATTTAATGTTGATGAAAGCTGGCTACAGGAAGGCCA
GACGCGAATTATTTTTGATGGCGTTGGAATTAG
